Addgene plasmid #139828: pFUW-tetO-KLF4
Purpose: doxycycline-inducible expression of Human KLF4 in mammalian cells
Depositing lab: Filipe Pereira. Depositing organization: Lund University. Publication: Direct reprogramming of fibroblasts into antigen-presenting dendritic cells. Rosa FF, Pires CF, Kurochkin I, Ferreira AG, Gomes AM, Palma LG, Shaiv K, Solanas L, Azenha C, Papatsenko D, Schulz O, Reis e Sousa C, Pereira CF. Sci Immunol. 2018 Dec 7;3(30). pii: 3/30/eaau4292. doi: 10.1126/sciimmunol.aau4292. PubMed 30530727.
Backbone
  Vector backbone: pFUW-tetO
  Vector type: Mammalian Expression, Lentiviral
Growth in bacteria
  Bacterial resistance: Ampicillin, 100 μg/mL
  Growth temperature: 37°C
  Growth strain: NEB Stable
  Copy number: High Copy
Gene/Insert
  Gene/Insert name: KLF4
  Species: H. sapiens (human)
  Insert size (bp): 1440
  GenBank ID: NM_004235.5
  Entrez Gene: KLF4 (a.k.a. EZF, GKLF)
  Promoter: TRE-mCMV
  Cloning method: Restriction Enzyme; 5′ cloning site EcoRI (unknown if destroyed); 3′ cloning site EcoRI (unknown if destroyed)
  Sequencing primers: 5′ TCCACGCTGTTTTGACCTCC
Terms and licenses: Academic/Nonprofit Terms; Industry Terms: Not Available to Industry
How to cite: pFUW-tetO-KLF4 was a gift from Filipe Pereira (Addgene plasmid # 139828 ; http://n2t.net/addgene:139828 ; RRID:Addgene_139828)
