[The description below was written by a language model from this plasmid's Addgene catalogue record and pLannotate feature annotations shown in this document.]
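Description:
pFUW-tetO-KLF4 is a lentiviral transfer plasmid of about 9.8 kb, built on the pFUW-tetO backbone, for doxycycline-inducible expression of human KLF4 in mammalian cells. In bacteria it is maintained as a high-copy plasmid through a ColE1/pUC-type origin and selected with ampicillin (AmpR, β-lactamase); an f1 origin is also present. Outside the viral region, the backbone carries an SV40 promoter/EM7 promoter–BleoR cassette with an SV40 poly(A) signal, which could confer Zeocin resistance in transfected cells but would not be carried into the packaged viral genome.

The viral genome is transcribed from a CMV enhancer/promoter fused to a truncated HIV-1 5' LTR. This is followed by the Ψ packaging signal with a partial gag sequence, the Rev response element for Rev-dependent nuclear export, and the cPPT/CTS. The expression cassette consists of a tetracycline response element with seven tetO copies joined to a minimal CMV promoter (TRE-mCMV), driving the roughly 1.4 kb KLF4 coding sequence, which was cloned between EcoRI sites. The automated annotation matched this ORF to mouse Klf4, but the catalogue entry specifies the human gene. A WPRE downstream enhances transcript expression, and a truncated 3' LTR and a bGH poly(A) signal close the unit.

Because the TRE has negligible activity on its own, induction requires a tetracycline transactivator such as rtTA supplied separately; none is annotated on this plasmid. No tag or reporter is annotated either. The associated publication concerns transcription-factor-mediated direct reprogramming of fibroblasts into antigen-presenting dendritic cells, which is consistent with use in testing candidate reprogramming factors.
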