Features (pLannotate 1.2.2; 32 found; start..end, strand, type, name):
     17..117     +  CDS            Rev (fragment): human immunodeficiency virus 1 (HIV-1) Rev protein; rev; enhances nuclear export of unspliced and incompletely spliced viral mRNAs
    167..284     +  misc_feature   cPPT/CTS: central polypurine tract and central termination sequence of HIV-1
    341..611     +  protein_bind   tetracycline response element: contains seven copies of the tetracycline operator tetO tetracycline repressor TetR
    622..639     +  misc_feature   MCS (fragment): pUC18/19 multiple cloning site
    644..682     +  promoter       minimal CMV promoter: human cytomegalovirus (CMV) immediate early promoter
    782..2218    +  CDS            Klf4: KLF4_MOUSE - Also known as Ezf, Gklf, Zie. Experimental evidence at protein level: Swiss-Prot protein existence level 1. Transcription factor; can act both as activator and as repressor. Binds the 5'-CACCC-3' core sequence. Binds to the promoter region of its own gene and can activate its own transcription. Regulates the expression of key transcription factors during embryonic development. Plays an important role in maintaining embryonic stem cells, and in preventing their differentiation. Required for establishing the barrier function of the skin and for postnatal maturation and maintenance o
   2222..2246    +  misc_feature   MCS (fragment): pBluescript multiple cloning site
   2246..2834    +  misc_feature   WPRE: woodchuck hepatitis virus posttranscriptional regulatory element
   2771..3352    +  CDS            nef (fragment): NEF_HV1H2 - Experimental evidence at protein level: Swiss-Prot protein existence level 1. Extracellular Nef protein targets CD4(+) T-lymphocytes for apoptosis by interacting with CXCR4 surface receptors. From Human immunodeficiency virus type 1 group M subtype B (isolate HXB2) (HIV-1).
   3359..3539    +  LTR            5' LTR (truncated): truncated 5' long terminal repeat (LTR) from HIV-1
   3571..3795    +  polyA_signal   bGH poly(A) signal: bovine growth hormone polyadenylation signal
   3799..3820    +  promoter       SV40 promoter (fragment): SV40 enhancer and early promoter
   3841..4269    +  rep_origin     f1 ori (sequence partly withheld): f1 bacteriophage origin of replication; arrow indicates direction of (+) strand synthesis
   4283..4612    +  promoter       SV40 promoter: SV40 enhancer and early promoter
   4660..4707    +  promoter       EM7 promoter: synthetic bacterial promoter&nbsp
   4726..5100    +  CDS            BleoR: antibiotic-binding protein; Sh ble from Streptoalloteichus hindustanus; confers resistance to bleomycin, phleomycin, and Zeocin™
   5110..5235    +  CDS            ble (fragment): BLE_KLEPN - Experimental evidence at protein level: Swiss-Prot protein existence level 1. Binding protein with a strong affinity to the bleomycin family of antibiotics. Binds to CL990; an antimitotic-antibiotic compound. From Klebsiella pneumoniae.
   5230..5351    +  polyA_signal   SV40 poly(A) signal: SV40 polyadenylation signal
   5424..5440    -  protein_bind   lac operator: The lac repressor binds to the lac operator to inhibit transcription in E. coli. This inhibition can be relieved by adding lactose or isopropyl-β-D-thiogalactopyranoside (IPTG). lac repressor encoded by lacI
   5448..5478    -  promoter       lac promoter: promoter for the E. coli lac operon
   5493..5514    -  protein_bind   CAP binding site: CAP binding activates transcription in the presence of cAMP. E. coli catabolite activator protein
   5527..5619    -  CDS            lacI (fragment): lac repressor; lacI; The lac repressor binds to the lac operator to inhibit transcription in E. coli. This inhibition can be relieved by adding lactose or isopropyl-β-D-thiogalactopyranoside (IPTG).
   5802..6390    -  rep_origin     ori: high-copy-number ColE1/pMB1/pBR322/pUC origin of replication
   6561..7421    -  CDS            AmpR: β-lactamase; bla; confers resistance to ampicillin, carbenicillin, and related antibiotics
   7422..7526    -  promoter       AmpR promoter: bla
   7585..7637    -  misc_feature   bom (fragment): basis of mobility region from pBR322
   7792..8171    +  enhancer       CMV enhancer: human cytomegalovirus immediate early enhancer
   8172..8371    +  promoter       CMV promoter: human cytomegalovirus (CMV) immediate early promoter
   8389..8569    +  LTR            5' LTR (truncated): truncated 5' long terminal repeat (LTR) from HIV-1
   8616..8741    +  misc_feature   HIV-1 Ψ: packaging signal of human immunodeficiency virus type 1
   8725..9088    +  CDS            HIV-1 gag (fragment): gag protein from human immunodeficiency virus 1; gag
   9234..9467    +  misc_feature   RRE: The Rev response element (RRE) of HIV-1 allows for Rev-dependent mRNA export from the nucleus to the cytoplasm.
>Addgene plasmid #139828 | pFUW-tetO-KLF4 | addgene full sequence | sequence record 292069 | Addgene NGS Result
ACCATTATCGTTTCAGACCCACCTCCCAACCCCGAGGGGACCCGACAGGCCCGAAGGAATAGAAGAAGAA
GGTGGAGAGAGAGACAGAGACAGATCCATTCGATTAGTGAACGGATCGGCACTGCGTGCGCCAATTCTGC
AGACAAATGGCAGTATTCATCCACAATTTTAAAAGAAAAGGGGGGATTGGGGGGTACAGTGCAGGGGAAA
GAATAGTAGACATAATAGCAACAGACATACAAACTAAAGAATTACAAAAACAAATTACAAAAATTCAAAA
TTTTCGGGTTTATTACAGGGACAGCAGAGATCCAGTTTGGTTAGATCTCGAGTTTACCACTCCCTATCAG
TGATAGAGAAAAGTGAAAGTCGAGTTTACCACTCCCTATCAGTGATAGAGAAAAGTGAAAGTCGAGTTTA
CCACTCCCTATCAGTGATAGAGAAAAGTGAAAGTCGAGTTTACCACTCCCTATCAGTGATAGAGAAAAGT
GAAAGTCGAGTTTACCACTCCCTATCAGTGATAGAGAAAAGTGAAAGTCGAGTTTACCACTCCCTATCAG
TGATAGAGAAAAGTGAAAGTCGAGTTTACCACTCCCTATCAGTGATAGAGAAAAGTGAAAGTCGAGCTCG
GTACCCGGGTCGAGGTAGGCGTGTACGGTGGGAGGCCTATATAAGCAGAGCTCGTTTAGTGAACCGTCAG
ATCGCCTGGAGACGCCATCCACGCTGTTTTGACCTCCATAGAAGACACCGGGACCGATCCAGCCTCCGCG
GCCCCGAATTCATGAGGCAGCCACCTGGCGAGTCTGACATGGCTGTCAGCGACGCGCTGCTCCCATCTTT
CTCCACGTTCGCGTCTGGCCCGGCGGGAAGGGAGAAGACACTGCGTCAAGCAGGTGCCCCGAATAACCGC
TGGCGGGAGGAGCTCTCCCACATGAAGCGACTTCCCCCAGTGCTTCCCGGCCGCCCCTATGACCTGGCGG
CGGCGACCGTGGCCACAGACCTGGAGAGCGGCGGAGCCGGTGCGGCTTGCGGCGGTAGCAACCTGGCGCC
CCTACCTCGGAGAGAGACCGAGGAGTTCAACGATCTCCTGGACCTGGACTTTATTCTCTCCAATTCGCTG
ACCCATCCTCCGGAGTCAGTGGCCGCCACCGTGTCCTCGTCAGCGTCAGCCTCCTCTTCGTCGTCGCCGT
CGAGCAGCGGCCCTGCCAGCGCGCCCTCCACCTGCAGCTTCACCTATCCGATCCGGGCCGGGAACGACCC
GGGCGTGGCGCCGGGCGGCACGGGCGGAGGCCTCCTCTATGGCAGGGAGTCCGCTCCCCCTCCGACGGCT
CCCTTCAACCTGGCGGACATCAACGACGTGAGCCCCTCGGGCGGCTTCGTGGCCGAGCTCCTGCGGCCAG
AATTGGACCCGGTGTACATTCCGCCGCAGCAGCCGCAGCCGCCAGGTGGCGGGCTGATGGGCAAGTTCGT
GCTGAAGGCGTCGCTGAGCGCCCCTGGCAGCGAGTACGGCAGCCCGTCGGTCATCAGCGTCAGCAAAGGC
AGCCCTGACGGCAGCCACCCGGTGGTGGTGGCGCCCTACAACGGCGGGCCGCCGCGCACGTGCCCCAAGA
TCAAGCAGGAGGCGGTCTCTTCGTGCACCCACTTGGGCGCTGGACCCCCTCTCAGCAATGGCCACCGGCC
GGCTGCACACGACTTCCCCCTGGGGCGGCAGCTCCCCAGCAGGACTACCCCGACCCTGGGTCTTGAGGAA
GTGCTGAGCAGCAGGGACTGTCACCCTGCCCTGCCGCTTCCTCCCGGCTTCCATCCCCACCCGGGGCCCA
ATTACCCATCCTTCCTGCCCGATCAGATGCAGCCGCAAGTCCCGCCGCTCCATTACCAAGAGCTCATGCC
ACCCGGTTCCTGCATGCCAGAGGAGCCCAAGCCAAAGAGGGGAAGACGATCGTGGCCCCGGAAAAGGACC
GCCACCCACACTTGTGATTACGCGGGCTGCGGCAAAACCTACACAAAGAGTTCCCATCTCAAGGCACACC
TGCGAACCCACACAGGTGAGAAACCTTACCACTGTGACTGGGACGGCTGTGGATGGAAATTCGCCCGCTC
AGATGAACTGACCAGGCACTACCGTAAACACACGGGGCACCGCCCGTTCCAGTGCCAAAAATGCGACCGA
GCATTTTCCAGGTCGGACCACCTCGCCTTACACATGAAGAGGCATTTTTAAGAATTCGATATCAAGCTTA
TCGATAATCAACCTCTGGATTACAAAATTTGTGAAAGATTGACTGGTATTCTTAACTATGTTGCTCCTTT
TACGCTATGTGGATACGCTGCTTTAATGCCTTTGTATCATGCTATTGCTTCCCGTATGGCTTTCATTTTC
TCCTCCTTGTATAAATCCTGGTTGCTGTCTCTTTATGAGGAGTTGTGGCCCGTTGTCAGGCAACGTGGCG
TGGTGTGCACTGTGTTTGCTGACGCAACCCCCACTGGTTGGGGCATTGCCACCACCTGTCAGCTCCTTTC
CGGGACTTTCGCTTTCCCCCTCCCTATTGCCACGGCGGAACTCATCGCCGCCTGCCTTGCCCGCTGCTGG
ACAGGGGCTCGGCTGTTGGGCACTGACAATTCCGTGGTGTTGTCGGGGAAATCATCGTCCTTTCCTTGGC
TGCTCGCCTGTGTTGCCACCTGGATTCTGCGCGGGACGTCCTTCTGCTACGTCCCTTCGGCCCTCAATCC
AGCGGACCTTCCTTCCCGCGGCCTGCTGCCGGCTCTGCGGCCTCTTCCGCGTCTTCGCCTTCGCCCTCAG
ACGAGTCGGATCTCCCTTTGGGCCGCCTCCCCGCATCGATACCGTCGACCTCGAGACCTAGAAAAACATG
GAGCAATCACAAGTAGCAATACAGCAGCTACCAATGCTGATTGTGCCTGGCTAGAAGCACAAGAGGAGGA
GGAGGTGGGTTTTCCAGTCACACCTCAGGTACCTTTAAGACCAATGACTTACAAGGCAGCTGTAGATCTT
AGCCACTTTTTAAAAGAAAAGGGGGGACTGGAAGGGCTAATTCACTCCCAACGAAGACAAGATATCCTTG
ATCTGTGGATCTACCACACACAAGGCTACTTCCCTGATTGGCAGAACTACACACCAGGGCCAGGGATCAG
ATATCCACTGACCTTTGGATGGTGCTACAAGCTAGTACCAGTTGAGCAAGAGAAGGTAGAAGAAGCCAAT
GAAGGAGAGAACACCCGCTTGTTACACCCTGTGAGCCTGCATGGGATGGATGACCCGGAGAGAGAAGTAT
TAGAGTGGAGGTTTGACAGCCGCCTAGCATTTCATCACATGGCCCGAGAGCTGCATCCGGACTGTACTGG
GTCTCTCTGGTTAGACCAGATCTGAGCCTGGGAGCTCTCTGGCTAACTAGGGAACCCACTGCTTAAGCCT
CAATAAAGCTTGCCTTGAGTGCTTCAAGTAGTGTGTGCCCGTCTGTTGTGTGACTCTGGTAACTAGAGAT
CCCTCAGACCCTTTTAGTCAGTGTGGAAAATCTCTAGCAGGGCCCGTTTAAACCCGCTGATCAGCCTCGA
CTGTGCCTTCTAGTTGCCAGCCATCTGTTGTTTGCCCCTCCCCCGTGCCTTCCTTGACCCTGGAAGGTGC
CACTCCCACTGTCCTTTCCTAATAAAATGAGGAAATTGCATCGCATTGTCTGAGTAGGTGTCATTCTATT
CTGGGGGGTGGGGTGGGGCAGGACAGCAAGGGGGAGGATTGGGAAGACAATAGCAGGCATGCTGGGGATG
CGGTGGGCTCTATGGCTTCTGAGGCGGAAAGAACCAGCTGGGGCTCTAGGGGGTATCCCC
[124 nt withheld, positions 3841-3964]
C
[91 nt withheld, positions 3966-4056]
A
[49 nt withheld, positions 4058-4106]
CCTTTGACGTTGGAGTCCACGTTCTTT
[37 nt withheld, positions 4134-4170]
ACCCTATCTCGGTCTATTCTTTTGATTTATAAGGGATTTTGCCGATTTCGGCCTATTGGTTAAAAAATGA
GCTGATTTAACAAAAATTTAACGCGAATTAATTCTGTGGAATGTGTGTCAGTTAGGGTGTGGAAAGTCCC
CAGGCTCCCCAGCAGGCAGAAGTATGCAAAGCATGCATCTCAATTAGTCAGCAACCAGGTGTGGAAAGTC
CCCAGGCTCCCCAGCAGGCAGAAGTATGCAAAGCATGCATCTCAATTAGTCAGCAACCATAGTCCCGCCC
CTAACTCCGCCCATCCCGCCCCTAACTCCGCCCAGTTCCGCCCATTCTCCGCCCCATGGCTGACTAATTT
TTTTTATTTATGCAGAGGCCGAGGCCGCCTCTGCCTCTGAGCTATTCCAGAAGTAGTGAGGAGGCTTTTT
TGGAGGCCTAGGCTTTTGCAAAAAGCTCCCGGGAGCTTGTATATCCATTTTCGGATCTGATCAGCACGTG
TTGACAATTAATCATCGGCATAGTATATCGGCATAGTATAATACGACAAGGTGAGGAACTAAACCATGGC
CAAGTTGACCAGTGCCGTTCCGGTGCTCACCGCGCGCGACGTCGCCGGAGCGGTCGAGTTCTGGACCGAC
CGGCTCGGGTTCTCCCGGGACTTCGTGGAGGACGACTTCGCCGGTGTGGTCCGGGACGACGTGACCCTGT
TCATCAGCGCGGTCCAGGACCAGGTGGTGCCGGACAACACCCTGGCCTGGGTGTGGGTGCGCGGCCTGGA
CGAGCTGTACGCCGAGTGGTCGGAGGTCGTGTCCACGAACTTCCGGGACGCCTCCGGGCCGGCCATGACC
GAGATCGGCGAGCAGCCGTGGGGGCGGGAGTTCGCCCTGCGCGACCCGGCCGGCAACTGCGTGCACTTCG
TGGCCGAGGAGCAGGACTGACACGTGCTACGAGATTTCGATTCCACCGCCGCCTTCTATGAAAGGTTGGG
CTTCGGAATCGTTTTCCGGGACGCCGGCTGGATGATCCTCCAGCGCGGGGATCTCATGCTGGAGTTCTTC
GCCCACCCCAACTTGTTTATTGCAGCTTATAATGGTTACAAATAAAGCAATAGCATCACAAATTTCACAA
ATAAAGCATTTTTTTCACTGCATTCTAGTTGTGGTTTGTCCAAACTCATCAATGTATCTTATCATGTCTG
TATACCGTCGACCTCTAGCTAGAGCTTGGCGTAATCATGGTCATAGCTGTTTCCTGTGTGAAATTGTTAT
CCGCTCACAATTCCACACAACATACGAGCCGGAAGCATAAAGTGTAAAGCCTGGGGTGCCTAATGAGTGA
GCTAACTCACATTAATTGCGTTGCGCTCACTGCCCGCTTTCCAGTCGGGAAACCTGTCGTGCCAGCTGCA
TTAATGAATCGGCCAACGCGCGGGGAGAGGCGGTTTGCGTATTGGGCGCTCTTCCGCTTCCTCGCTCACT
GACTCGCTGCGCTCGGTCGTTCGGCTGCGGCGAGCGGTATCAGCTCACTCAAAGGCGGTAATACGGTTAT
CCACAGAATCAGGGGATAACGCAGGAAAGAACATGTGAGCAAAAGGCCAGCAAAAGGCCAGGAACCGTAA
AAAGGCCGCGTTGCTGGCGTTTTTCCATAGGCTCCGCCCCCCTGACGAGCATCACAAAAATCGACGCTCA
AGTCAGAGGTGGCGAAACCCGACAGGACTATAAAGATACCAGGCGTTTCCCCCTGGAAGCTCCCTCGTGC
GCTCTCCTGTTCCGACCCTGCCGCTTACCGGATACCTGTCCGCCTTTCTCCCTTCGGGAAGCGTGGCGCT
TTCTCATAGCTCACGCTGTAGGTATCTCAGTTCGGTGTAGGTCGTTCGCTCCAAGCTGGGCTGTGTGCAC
GAACCCCCCGTTCAGCCCGACCGCTGCGCCTTATCCGGTAACTATCGTCTTGAGTCCAACCCGGTAAGAC
ACGACTTATCGCCACTGGCAGCAGCCACTGGTAACAGGATTAGCAGAGCGAGGTATGTAGGCGGTGCTAC
AGAGTTCTTGAAGTGGTGGCCTAACTACGGCTACACTAGAAGAACAGTATTTGGTATCTGCGCTCTGCTG
AAGCCAGTTACCTTCGGAAAAAGAGTTGGTAGCTCTTGATCCGGCAAACAAACCACCGCTGGTAGCGGTG
GTTTTTTTGTTTGCAAGCAGCAGATTACGCGCAGAAAAAAAGGATCTCAAGAAGATCCTTTGATCTTTTC
TACGGGGTCTGACGCTCAGTGGAACGAAAACTCACGTTAAGGGATTTTGGTCATGAGATTATCAAAAAGG
ATCTTCACCTAGATCCTTTTAAATTAAAAATGAAGTTTTAAATCAATCTAAAGTATATATGAGTAAACTT
GGTCTGACAGTTACCAATGCTTAATCAGTGAGGCACCTATCTCAGCGATCTGTCTATTTCGTTCATCCAT
AGTTGCCTGACTCCCCGTCGTGTAGATAACTACGATACGGGAGGGCTTACCATCTGGCCCCAGTGCTGCA
ATGATACCGCGAGACCCACGCTCACCGGCTCCAGATTTATCAGCAATAAACCAGCCAGCCGGAAGGGCCG
AGCGCAGAAGTGGTCCTGCAACTTTATCCGCCTCCATCCAGTCTATTAATTGTTGCCGGGAAGCTAGAGT
AAGTAGTTCGCCAGTTAATAGTTTGCGCAACGTTGTTGCCATTGCTACAGGCATCGTGGTGTCACGCTCG
TCGTTTGGTATGGCTTCATTCAGCTCCGGTTCCCAACGATCAAGGCGAGTTACATGATCCCCCATGTTGT
GCAAAAAAGCGGTTAGCTCCTTCGGTCCTCCGATCGTTGTCAGAAGTAAGTTGGCCGCAGTGTTATCACT
CATGGTTATGGCAGCACTGCATAATTCTCTTACTGTCATGCCATCCGTAAGATGCTTTTCTGTGACTGGT
GAGTACTCAACCAAGTCATTCTGAGAATAGTGTATGCGGCGACCGAGTTGCTCTTGCCCGGCGTCAATAC
GGGATAATACCGCGCCACATAGCAGAACTTTAAAAGTGCTCATCATTGGAAAACGTTCTTCGGGGCGAAA
ACTCTCAAGGATCTTACCGCTGTTGAGATCCAGTTCGATGTAACCCACTCGTGCACCCAACTGATCTTCA
GCATCTTTTACTTTCACCAGCGTTTCTGGGTGAGCAAAAACAGGAAGGCAAAATGCCGCAAAAAAGGGAA
TAAGGGCGACACGGAAATGTTGAATACTCATACTCTTCCTTTTTCAATATTATTGAAGCATTTATCAGGG
TTATTGTCTCATGAGCGGATACATATTTGAATGTATTTAGAAAAATAAACAAATAGGGGTTCCGCGCACA
TTTCCCCGAAAAGTGCCACCTGACGTCGACGGATCGGGAGATCTCCCGATCCCCTATGGTGCACTCTCAG
TACAATCTGCTCTGATGCCGCATAGTTAAGCCAGTATCTGCTCCCTGCTTGTGTGTTGGAGGTCGCTGAG
TAGTGCGCGAGCAAAATTTAAGCTACAACAAGGCAAGGCTTGACCGACAATTGCATGAAGAATCTGCTTA
GGGTTAGGCGTTTTGCGCTGCTTCGCGATGTACGGGCCAGATATACGCGTTGACATTGATTATTGACTAG
TTATTAATAGTAATCAATTACGGGGTCATTAGTTCATAGCCCATATATGGAGTTCCGCGTTACATAACTT
ACGGTAAATGGCCCGCCTGGCTGACCGCCCAACGACCCCCGCCCATTGACGTCAATAATGACGTATGTTC
CCATAGTAACGCCAATAGGGACTTTCCATTGACGTCAATGGGTGGAGTATTTACGGTAAACTGCCCACTT
GGCAGTACATCAAGTGTATCATATGCCAAGTACGCCCCCTATTGACGTCAATGACGGTAAATGGCCCGCC
TGGCATTATGCCCAGTACATGACCTTATGGGACTTTCCTACTTGGCAGTACATCTACGTATTAGTCATCG
CTATTACCATGGTGATGCGGTTTTGGCAGTACATCAATGGGCGTGGATAGCGGTTTGACTCACGGGGATT
TCCAAGTCTCCACCCCATTGACGTCAATGGGAGTTTGTTTTGGCACCAAAATCAACGGGACTTTCCAAAA
TGTCGTAACAACTCCGCCCCATTGACGCAAATGGGCGGTAGGCGTGTACGGTGGGAGGTCTATATAAGCA
GCGCGTTTTGCCTGTACTGGGTCTCTCTGGTTAGACCAGATCTGAGCCTGGGAGCTCTCTGGCTAACTAG
GGAACCCACTGCTTAAGCCTCAATAAAGCTTGCCTTGAGTGCTTCAAGTAGTGTGTGCCCGTCTGTTGTG
TGACTCTGGTAACTAGAGATCCCTCAGACCCTTTTAGTCAGTGTGGAAAATCTCTAGCAGTGGCGCCCGA
ACAGGGACTTGAAAGCGAAAGGGAAACCAGAGGAGCTCTCTCGACGCAGGACTCGGCTTGCTGAAGCGCG
CACGGCAAGAGGCGAGGGGCGGCGACTGGTGAGTACGCCAAAAATTTTGACTAGCGGAGGCTAGAAGGAG
AGAGATGGGTGCGAGAGCGTCAGTATTAAGCGGGGGAGAATTAGATCGCGATGGGAAAAAATTCGGTTAA
GGCCAGGGGGAAAGAAAAAATATAAATTAAAACATATAGTATGGGCAAGCAGGGAGCTAGAACGATTCGC
AGTTAATCCTGGCCTGTTAGAAACATCAGAAGGCTGTAGACAAATACTGGGACAGCTACAACCATCCCTT
CAGACAGGATCAGAAGAACTTAGATCATTATATAATACAGTAGCAACCCTCTATTGTGTGCATCAAAGGA
TAGAGATAAAAGACACCAAGGAAGCTTTAGACAAGATAGAGGAAGAGCAAAACAAAAGTAAGACCACCGC
ACAGCAAGCGGCCGCTGATCTTCAGACCTGGAGGAGGAGATATGAGGGACAATTGGAGAAGTGAATTATA
TAAATATAAAGTAGTAAAAATTGAACCATTAGGAGTAGCACCCACCAAGGCAAAGAGAAGAGTGGTGCAG
AGAGAAAAAAGAGCAGTGGGAATAGGAGCTTTGTTCCTTGGGTTCTTGGGAGCAGCAGGAAGCACTATGG
GCGCAGCGTCAATGACGCTGACGGTACAGGCCAGACAATTATTGTCTGGTATAGTGCAGCAGCAGAACAA
TTTGCTGAGGGCTATTGAGGCGCAACAGCATCTGTTGCAACTCACAGTCTGGGGCATCAAGCAGCTCCAG
GCAAGAATCCTGGCTGTGGAAAGATACCTAAAGGATCAACAGCTCCTGGGGATTTGGGGTTGCTCTGGAA
AACTCATTTGCACCACTGCTGTGCCTTGGAATGCTAGTTGGAGTAATAAATCTCTGGAACAGATTTGGAA
TCACACGACCTGGATGGAGTGGGACAGAGAAATTAACAATTACACAAGCTTAATACACTCCTTAATTGAA
GAATCGCAAAACCAGCAAGAAAAGAATGAACAAGAATTATTGGAATTAGATAAATGGGCAAGTTTGTGGA
ATTGGTTTAACATAACAAATTGGCTGTGGTATATAAAATTATTCATAATGATAGTAGGAGGCTTGGTAGG
TTTAAGAATAGTTTTTGCTGTACTTTCTATAGTGAATAGAGTTAGGCAGGGATATTC
